Addgene plasmid #147479: pEYFP-N1-HsSmg7-K66ER163E_S
Purpose: Mammalian Expression of HsSmg7-K66ER163E
Depositing lab: Elisa Izaurralde. Depositing organization: Max Planck Institute for Developmental Biology. Publication: SMG7 is a 14-3-3-like adaptor in the nonsense-mediated mRNA decay pathway. Fukuhara N, Ebert J, Unterholzner L, Lindner D, Izaurralde E, Conti E. Mol Cell. 2005 Feb 18;17(4):537-47. doi: 10.1016/j.molcel.2005.01.010. PubMed 15721257.
Backbone
  Vector backbone: Unknown
  Vector type: Mammalian Expression
Growth in bacteria
  Bacterial resistance: Kanamycin, 50 μg/mL
  Growth temperature: 37°C
  Growth strain: DH5alpha
  Copy number: High Copy
Gene/Insert
  Gene/Insert name: HsSmg7-K66ER163E
  Species: H. sapiens (human)
  Mutation: one non silent mutation G2560A (V854I) and three silent mutation G216A, T1185C and A1521G compared to the seuqence of variant 2 given by NCBI: NM_201568.2
  Entrez Gene: SMG7 (a.k.a. C1orf16, EST1C, SGA56M)
  Cloning method: Unknown
Terms and licenses: Academic/Nonprofit Terms; Industry Terms: Not Available to Industry
Depositor comments: Plasmids from this collection were made available to the research community and donated after the lab closed. Please note that the sequence provided by the depositing laboratory may be theoretical/predicted or based on Sanger sequencing results. There may be discrepancies between sequencing results obtained by Addgene and the depositor sequence. If an Addgene verified sequence is not available, please contact before placing your order to request that our lab fully sequence the plasmid.
How to cite: pEYFP-N1-HsSmg7-K66ER163E_S was a gift from Elisa Izaurralde (Addgene plasmid # 147479 ; http://n2t.net/addgene:147479 ; RRID:Addgene_147479)
