[The description below was written by a language model from this plasmid's Addgene catalogue record and pLannotate feature annotations shown in this document.]
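Description:
pEYFP-N1-HsSmg7-K66ER163E_S is a mammalian expression plasmid of about 8 kb that produces human SMG7 carrying the K66E and R163E substitutions, fused at its C-terminus to enhanced YFP. The catalogue lists the backbone as unknown, but the name and the annotated feature layout are consistent with a pEYFP-N1-type vector. The human cytomegalovirus immediate-early enhancer and promoter sit upstream of a residual multiple cloning site. The SMG7 coding sequence follows, then the mammalian codon-optimized EYFP coding sequence a short linker distance downstream, and the unit ends in an SV40 polyadenylation signal. In bacteria the plasmid replicates from a high-copy ColE1/pUC-type origin and is selected with kanamycin. The same Tn5 NeoR/KanR gene is preceded by both a bacterial (bla) promoter and the SV40 early promoter and is followed by an HSV TK poly(A) signal, so it can also confer G418 resistance in mammalian cells. An f1 origin is present. Short annotated fragments of SV40 large T antigen, ble and a bGH poly(A) signal appear to be incidental backbone matches rather than functional elements.

SMG7 acts in nonsense-mediated mRNA decay. It recruits UPF1 to cytoplasmic decay bodies and, together with SMG5, links UPF1 to protein phosphatase 2A and the degradation machinery. The associated publication describes SMG7 as a 14-3-3-like adaptor, but the record does not state what effect the K66E/R163E double mutation is meant to have. Relative to the NCBI variant 2 reference, the insert also carries one additional non-silent change (V854I) and three silent changes. The YFP fusion lets the mutant protein's expression and subcellular localization be followed by fluorescence in transfected cells. The depositor sequence may be theoretical or based on Sanger reads.
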