Features (pLannotate 1.2.2; 15 found; start..end, strand, type, name):
     61..364     +  enhancer       CMV enhancer: human cytomegalovirus immediate early enhancer
    365..568     +  promoter       CMV promoter: human cytomegalovirus (CMV) immediate early promoter
    591..619     +  misc_feature   MCS (fragment): multiple cloning site
    625..3897    +  CDS            SMG7: SMG7_HUMAN - Also known as C1orf16, EST1C, KIAA0250. Experimental evidence at protein level: Swiss-Prot protein existence level 1. Plays a role in nonsense-mediated mRNA decay. Recruits UPF1 to cytoplasmic mRNA decay bodies. Together with SMG5 is thought to provide a link to the mRNA degradation machinery involving exonucleolytic pathways, and to serve as an adapter for UPF1 to protein phosphatase 2A (PP2A), thereby triggering UPF1 dephosphorylation. From Homo sapiens (Human).
   3922..4641    +  CDS            EYFP: enhanced YFP mammalian codon-optimized
   4658..4741    +  CDS            large T antigen (fragment): large T antigen from SV40 (simian virus 40)
   4764..4885    +  polyA_signal   SV40 poly(A) signal: SV40 polyadenylation signal
   4919..5347    -  rep_origin     f1 ori (sequence partly withheld): f1 bacteriophage origin of replication; arrow indicates direction of (+) strand synthesis
   5374..5478    +  promoter       AmpR promoter: bla
   5480..5837    +  promoter       SV40 promoter: SV40 enhancer and early promoter
   5872..6666    +  CDS            NeoR/KanR: aminoglycoside phosphotransferase from Tn5; aph(3')-II (or nptII); confers resistance to neomycin, kanamycin, and G418 (Geneticin®)
   6687..6839    +  CDS            ble (fragment): BLE_KLEPN - Experimental evidence at protein level: Swiss-Prot protein existence level 1. Binding protein with a strong affinity to the bleomycin family of antibiotics. Binds to CL990; an antimitotic-antibiotic compound. From Klebsiella pneumoniae.
   6898..6945    +  polyA_signal   HSV TK poly(A) signal: herpes simplex virus thymidine kinase polyadenylation signal (Cole and Stacy, 1985)
   7036..7052    -  polyA_signal   bGH poly(A) signal (fragment): bovine growth hormone polyadenylation signal
   7274..7862    +  rep_origin     ori: high-copy-number ColE1/pMB1/pBR322/pUC origin of replication
>Addgene plasmid #147479 | pEYFP-N1-HsSmg7-K66ER163E_S | depositor full sequence | sequence record 289926 | Full Sequence
TAGTTATTAATAGTAATCAATTACGGGGTCATTAGTTCATAGCCCATATATGGAGTTCCGCGTTACATAA
CTTACGGTAAATGGCCCGCCTGGCTGACCGCCCAACGACCCCCGCCCATTGACGTCAATAATGACGTATG
TTCCCATAGTAACGCCAATAGGGACTTTCCATTGACGTCAATGGGTGGAGTATTTACGGTAAACTGCCCA
CTTGGCAGTACATCAAGTGTATCATATGCCAAGTACGCCCCCTATTGACGTCAATGACGGTAAATGGCCC
GCCTGGCATTATGCCCAGTACATGACCTTATGGGACTTTCCTACTTGGCAGTACATCTACGTATTAGTCA
TCGCTATTACCATGGTGATGCGGTTTTGGCAGTACATCAATGGGCGTGGATAGCGGTTTGACTCACGGGG
ATTTCCAAGTCTCCACCCCATTGACGTCAATGGGAGTTTGTTTTGGCACCAAAATCAACGGGACTTTCCA
AAATGTCGTAACAACTCCGCCCCATTGACGCAAATGGGCGGTAGGCGTGTACGGTGGGAGGTCTATATAA
GCAGAGCTGGTTTAGTGAACCGTCAGATCCGCTAGCGCTACCGGACTCAGATCTCGAGCCCAACATGAGC
CTGCAGAGCGCGCAGTACCTCCGGCAGGCAGAAGTCCTGAAGGCTGACATGACAGATTCTAAGCTGGGTC
CAGCTGAAGTCTGGACATCCAGGCAGGCTCTGCAGGACCTGTACCAGAAAATGCTAGTTACCGATTTGGA
ATACGCTTTAGACAAGAAAGTAGAACAGGATCTCTGGAATCACGCCTTTGAAAATCAGATCACAACACTG
CAAGGCCAGGCAAAGAATCGAGCAAATCCGAATCGGAGTGAAGTTCAGGCAAACCTTTCTCTGTTCCTAG
AGGCAGCTAGTGGCTTCTATACTCAGTTATTACAAGAACTGTGTACAGTATTTAATGTAGATTTACCATG
CCGTGTGAAGTCTTCCCAATTGGGAATTATCAGCAATAAACAGACGCATACCAGCGCCATAGTGAAGCCA
CAGTCTAGCTCCTGTTCCTATATCTGCCAGCACTGCCTCGTCCACCTTGGAGACATTGCTGAATACAGAA
ACCAGACCAGCCAGGCAGAGTCCTACTATAGGCATGCAGCTCAGCTTGTCCCCTCCAATGGTCAGCCTTA
TAATCAGTTGGCTATCTTAGCTTCTTCCAAAGGAGACCATCTGACCACAATTTTCTACTACTGCAGAAGC
ATTGCTGTGAAGTTCCCTTTCCCAGCTGCCTCCACTAATCTGCAAAAAGCACTTTCTAAAGCACTGGAAA
GCCGAGATGAGGTGAAAACCAAGTGGGGTGTTTCTGACTTCATCAAGGCCTTTATTAAATTCCACGGTCA
TGTGTACCTGAGTAAGAGCTTGGAAAAGTTGAGCCCTCTTCGAGAGAAATTGGAAGAACAGTTTAAGAGG
CTGCTATTCCAAAAAGCTTTCAACTCTCAGCAGTTAGTTCATGTCACTGTCATTAACCTGTTTCAACTTC
ATCACCTTCGTGACTTTAGCAATGAAACCGAGCAGCACACTTATAGCCAAGATGAGCAGCTATGTTGGAC
ACAGTTGCTGGCCCTCTTTATGTCTTTTCTTGGCATCCTGTGCAAGTGTCCTCTACAGAATGAGTCTCAG
GAGGAGTCCTACAATGCCTATCCTCTTCCAGCAGTCAAGGTCTCCATGGACTGGCTAAGACTCAGACCCA
GGGTCTTTCAGGAGGCAGTGGTGGATGAAAGACAGTACATTTGGCCCTGGTTGATTTCCCTTCTGAATAG
TTTCCATCCCCATGAAGAGGACCTCTCAAGTATTTAGGCGACACCACTTCCAGAGGAGTTTGAATTACAA
GGATTTTTGGCATTGAGACCTTCTTTCAGGAACTTGGATTTTTCCAAAGGTCACCAGGGTATTACAGGGG
ACAAAGAAGGCCAGCAACGACGAATACGACAGCAACGCTTGATCTCTATAGGCAAATGGATTGCTGATAA
TCAGCCAAGGCTGATTCAGTGTGAAAATGAGGTAGGGAAATTGTTGTTTATCACAGAAATCCCAGAATTA
ATACTGGAAGACCCCAGTGAAGCCAAAGAGAACCTCATTCTGCAGGAAACATCTGTGATAGAGTCGCTGG
CTGCAGATGGGAGCCCAGGGCTAAAATCAGTGCTATCTACAAGCCGAAATTTAAGCAACAACTGTGACAC
AGGAGAGAAGCCAGTGGTTACCTTCAAAGAAAACATTAAGACACGAGAAGTGAACAGAGACCAAGGAAGA
AGTTTTCCTCCCAAAGAGGTAAAATCCCAGACAGAACTAAGAAAGACTCCAGTGTCTGAAGCCAGAAAAA
CACCTGTAACTCAAACCCCAACTCAAGCAAGTAACTCCCAGTTCATCCCCATTCATCACCCTGGAGCCTT
CCCTCCTCTTCCCAGCAGGCCAGGGTTTCCGCCCCCAACATATGTTATCCCCCCGCCTGTGGCATTTTCT
ATGGGCTCAGGTTACACCTTCCCAGCTGGTGTTTCTGTCCCAGGAACCTTTCTTCAGCCTACAGCTCACT
CTCCAGCAGGAAACCAGGTGCAAGCTGGGAAACAGTCCCACATTCCTTACAGCCAGCAACGGCCCTCTGG
ACCAGGGCCAATGAACCAGGGACCTCAACAATCACAGCCACCTTCCCAGCAACCCCTTACATCTTTACCA
GCTCAGCCAACAGCACAGTCTACAAGCCAGCTGCAGGTTCAAGCTCTAACTCAGCAACAACAATCCCCTA
CAAAAGCTGTGCCGGCTTTGGGGAAAAGCCCGCCTCACCACTCTGGATTCCAGCAGTATCAACAGGCAGA
TGCCTCCAAACAGCTGTGGAATCCCCCTCAGGTTCAAGGCCCATTAGGGAAAATTATGCCTGTGAAACAG
CCCTACTACCTTCAGACCCAAGACCCCATAAAACTGTTTGAGCCGTCATTGCAACCTCCTGTAATGCAGC
AGCAGCCTCTAGAAAAAAAAATGAAGCCTTTTCCCATGGAGCCATATAACCATAATCCCTCAGAAGTCAA
GGTCCCAGAATTCTACTGGGATTCTTCCTACAGCATGGCTGATAACAGATCTGTAATGGCACAGCAAGCA
AACATAGACCGCAGGGGCAAACGGTCACCAGGAATCTTCCGTCCAGAGCAGGATCCTGTACCCAGAATGC
CGTTTGAGAAATCCTTATTGGAGAAGCCCTCAGAGCTCATGTCACATTCATCCTCTTTCCTGTCCCTCAC
CGGATTCTCTCTCAATCAGGAAAGATACCCAAATAATAGTATGTTCAATGAGGTATATGGGAAAAACCTG
ACATCCAGCTCCAAAGCAGAACTCAGTCCCTCAATGGCCCCCCAGGAAACATCTCTGTATTCCCTTTTTG
AAGGGACTCCGTGGTCTCCATCACTTCCTGCCAGTTCAGATCATTCAACACCAGCCAGCCAGTCTCCTCA
TTCCTCTAACCCAAGCAGCCTACCCAGCTCTCCTCCAACACACAACCATAATTCTGTTCCATTCTCCAAT
TTTGGACCCATTGGGACTCCAGATAACAGGGATAGAAGGACTGCAGATCGGTGGAAAACTGATAAGCCAG
CCATGGGTGGGTTTGGCATTGATTATCTCTCAGCAACGTCATCCTCTGAGAGCAGTTGGCATCAGGCCAG
CACTCCGAGTGGCACCTGGACAGGCCATGGCCCTTCCATGGAGGATTCCTCTGCTGTCCTCATGGAAAGC
CTAAAGTCTATCTGGTCCAGTTCCATGATGCATCCTGGACCTTCTGCTCTGGAGCAGCTGTTAATGCAGC
AGAAGCAGAAACAGCAACGGGGACAAGGCACCATGAACCCTCCACACTCCCGGGATCCACCGGTCGCCAC
CATGGTGAGCAAGGGCGAGGAGCTGTTCACCGGGGTGGTGCCCATCCTGGTCGAGCTGGACGGCGACGTA
AACGGCCACAAGTTCAGCGTGTCCGGCGAGGGCGAGGGCGATGCCACCTACGGCAAGCTGACCCTGAAGT
TCATCTGCACCACCGGCAAGCTGCCCGTGCCCTGGCCCACCCTCGTGACCACCTTCGGCTACGGCCTGCA
GTGCTTCGCCCGCTACCCCGACCACATGAAGCAGCACGACTTCTTCAAGTCCGCCATGCCCGAAGGCTAC
GTCCAGGAGCGCACCATCTTCTTCAAGGACGACGGCAACTACAAGACCCGCGCCGAGGTGAAGTTCGAGG
GCGACACCCTGGTGAACCGCATCGAGCTGAAGGGCATCGACTTCAAGGAGGACGGCAACATCCTGGGGCA
CAAGCTGGAGTACAACTACAACAGCCACAACGTCTATATCATGGCCGACAAGCAGAAGAACGGCATCAAG
GTGAACTTCAAGATCCGCCACAACATCGAGGACGGCAGCGTGCAGCTCGCCGACCACTACCAGCAGAACA
CCCCCATCGGCGACGGCCCCGTGCTGCTGCCCGACAACCACTACCTGAGCTACCAGTCCGCCCTGAGCAA
AGACCCCAACGAGAAGCGCGATCACATGGTCCTGCTGGAGTTCGTGACCGCCGCCGGGATCACTCTCGGC
ATGGACGAGCTGTACAAGTAAAGCGGCCGCGACTCTAGATCATAATCAGCCATACCACATTTGTAGAGGT
TTTACTTGCTTTAAAAAACCTCCCACACCTCCCCCTGAACCTGAAACATAAAATGAATGCAATTGTTGTT
GTTAACTTGTTTATTGCAGCTTATAATGGTTACAAATAAAGCAATAGCATCACAAATTTCACAAATAAAG
CATTTTTTTCACTGCATTCTAGTTGTGGTTTGTCCAAACTCATCAATGTATCTTAAGGCGTAAATTGTAA
GCGTTAATATTTTGTTAAAATTCGCGTTAAATTTTTGTTAAATCAGCTCATTTTTTAACCAATAGGCCGA
AATCGGCAAAATCCCTTATAAATCAAAAGAATAGACCGAGATAGGGT
[37 nt withheld, positions 5018-5054]
AAAGAACGTGGACTCCAACGTCAAAGG
[49 nt withheld, positions 5082-5130]
T
[91 nt withheld, positions 5132-5222]
G
[124 nt withheld, positions 5224-5347]
CAGGTGGCACTTTTCGGGGAAATGTGCGCGGAACCCCTATTTGTTTATTTTTCTAAATACATTCAAATAT
GTATCCGCTCATGAGACAATAACCCTGATAAATGCTTCAATAATATTGAAAAAGGAAGAGTCCTGAGGCG
GAAAGAACCAGCTGTGGAATGTGTGTCAGTTAGGGTGTGGAAAGTCCCCAGGCTCCCCAGCAGGCAGAAG
TATGCAAAGCATGCATCTCAATTAGTCAGCAACCAGGTGTGGAAAGTCCCCAGGCTCCCCAGCAGGCAGA
AGTATGCAAAGCATGCATCTCAATTAGTCAGCAACCATAGTCCCGCCCCTAACTCCGCCCATCCCGCCCC
TAACTCCGCCCAGTTCCGCCCATTCTCCGCCCCATGGCTGACTAATTTTTTTTATTTATGCAGAGGCCGA
GGCCGCCTCGGCCTCTGAGCTATTCCAGAAGTAGTGAGGAGGCTTTTTTGGAGGCCTAGGCTTTTGCAAA
GATCGATCAAGAGACAGGATGAGGATCGTTTCGCATGATTGAACAAGATGGATTGCACGCAGGTTCTCCG
GCCGCTTGGGTGGAGAGGCTATTCGGCTATGACTGGGCACAACAGACAATCGGCTGCTCTGATGCCGCCG
TGTTCCGGCTGTCAGCGCAGGGGCGCCCGGTTCTTTTTGTCAAGACCGACCTGTCCGGTGCCCTGAATGA
ACTGCAAGACGAGGCAGCGCGGCTATCGTGGCTGGCCACGACGGGCGTTCCTTGCGCAGCTGTGCTCGAC
GTTGTCACTGAAGCGGGAAGGGACTGGCTGCTATTGGGCGAAGTGCCGGGGCAGGATCTCCTGTCATCTC
ACCTTGCTCCTGCCGAGAAAGTATCCATCATGGCTGATGCAATGCGGCGGCTGCATACGCTTGATCCGGC
TACCTGCCCATTCGACCACCAAGCGAAACATCGCATCGAGCGAGCACGTACTCGGATGGAAGCCGGTCTT
GTCGATCAGGATGATCTGGACGAAGAGCATCAGGGGCTCGCGCCAGCCGAACTGTTCGCCAGGCTCAAGG
CGAGCATGCCCGACGGCGAGGATCTCGTCGTGACCCATGGCGATGCCTGCTTGCCGAATATCATGGTGGA
AAATGGCCGCTTTTCTGGATTCATCGACTGTGGCCGGCTGGGTGTGGCGGACCGCTATCAGGACATAGCG
TTGGCTACCCGTGATATTGCTGAAGAGCTTGGCGGCGAATGGGCTGACCGCTTCCTCGTGCTTTACGGTA
TCGCCGCTCCCGATTCGCAGCGCATCGCCTTCTATCGCCTTCTTGACGAGTTCTTCTGAGCGGGACTCTG
GGGTTCGAAATGACCGACCAAGCGACGCCCAACCTGCCATCACGAGATTTCGATTCCACCGCCGCCTTCT
ATGAAAGGTTGGGCTTCGGAATCGTTTTCCGGGACGCCGGCTGGATGATCCTCCAGCGCGGGGATCTCAT
GCTGGAGTTCTTCGCCCACCCTAGGGGGAGGCTAACTGAAACACGGAAGGAGACAATACCGGAAGGAACC
CGCGCTATGACGGCAATAAAAAGACAGAATAAAACGCACGGTGTTGGGTCGTTTGTTCATAAACGCGGGG
TTCGGTCCCAGGGCTGGCACTCTGTCGATACCCCACCGAGACCCCATTGGGGCCAATACGCCCGCGTTTC
TTCCTTTTCCCCACCCCACCCCCCAAGTTCGGGTGAAGGCCCAGGGCTCGCAGCCAACGTCGGGGCGGCA
GGCCCTGCCATAGCCTCAGGTTACTCATATATACTTTAGATTGATTTAAAACTTCATTTTTAATTTAAAA
GGATCTAGGTGAAGATCCTTTTTGATAATCTCATGACCAAAATCCCTTAACGTGAGTTTTCGTTCCACTG
AGCGTCAGACCCCGTAGAAAAGATCAAAGGATCTTCTTGAGATCCTTTTTTTCTGCGCGTAATCTGCTGC
TTGCAAACAAAAAAACCACCGCTACCAGCGGTGGTTTGTTTGCCGGATCAAGAGCTACCAACTCTTTTTC
CGAAGGTAACTGGCTTCAGCAGAGCGCAGATACCAAATACTGTCCTTCTAGTGTAGCCGTAGTTAGGCCA
CCACTTCAAGAACTCTGTAGCACCGCCTACATACCTCGCTCTGCTAATCCTGTTACCAGTGGCTGCTGCC
AGTGGCGATAAGTCGTGTCTTACCGGGTTGGACTCAAGACGATAGTTACCGGATAAGGCGCAGCGGTCGG
GCTGAACGGGGGGTTCGTGCACACAGCCCAGCTTGGAGCGAACGACCTACACCGAACTGAGATACCTACA
GCGTGAGCTATGAGAAAGCGCCACGCTTCCCGAAGGGAGAAAGGCGGACAGGTATCCGGTAAGCGGCAGG
GTCGGAACAGGAGAGCGCACGAGGGAGCTTCCAGGGGGAAACGCCTGGTATCTTTATAGTCCTGTCGGGT
TTCGCCACCTCTGACTTGAGCGTCGATTTTTGTGATGCTCGTCAGGGGGGCGGAGCCTATGGAAAAACGC
CAGCAACGCGGCCTTTTTACGGTTCCTGGCCTTTTGCTGGCCTTTTGCTCACATGTTCTTTCCTGCGTTA
TCCCCTGATTCTGTGGATAACCGTATTACCGCCATGCAT
